>Addgene plasmid #31436 | HIP2 | addgene partial sequence | sequence record 37945 | Gal4-AD 5'-AATACCACTACAATGGAT-3'
CCCACCAAACCCAAAAAAAGAGATCTCTATGGCTTACCCATACGATGTTCCAGATTACGCTAGCTTGGGT
GGTCATATGGCCATGGAGGCCGGATCTACAAGTTTGTACAAAAAAGCAGGCTCCGCGGCCGCCCCCTTCA
CCATGGCCAACATCGCGGTGCAGCGAATCAAGCGGGAGTTCAAGGAGGTGCTGAAGAGCGAGGAGACGAG
CAAAAATCAAATTAAAGTAGATCTTGTAGATGAGAATTTTACAGAATTAAGAGGAGAAATAGCAGGACCT
CCAGACACACCATATGAAGGAGGAAGATACCAACTAGAGATAAAAATACCAGAAACATACCCATTTAATC
CCCCTAAGGTCCGGTTTATCACTAAAATATGGCATCCTAATATTAGTTCCGTCACAGGGGCTATTTGTTT
GGATATCCTGAAAGATCAATGGGCAGCTGCAATGACTCTCCGCACGGTATTATTGTCATTGCAAGCACTA
TTGGCAGCTGCAGAGCCAGATGATCCACAGGATGCTGTAGTAGCAAATCAGTACAAACAAAATCCCGAAA
TGTTCAAACAGACAGCTCGACTTTGGGCACATGTGTATGCTGGAGCACCAGTTTCTAGTCCAGAATACAC
CAAAAAAATAGAAAACCTATGTGCTATGGGCTTTGATAGGAATGCAGTAATAGTGGCCTTGTCTTCAAAA
TCATGGGATGTAGAGACTGCAACAGAATTGCTTCTGAGTAACTGAAAGGGTGGGCGCGCCGACCCAGCTT
TCTTGTACAAAGTGGTCTCGAGAGATCTATGAATCGTAGATACTGAAAAACCCCGCAAGTTCACTTCAAC
TGTGCATCGTGCACCATCTCAATTTCTTTC
