[The description below was written by a language model from this plasmid's Addgene catalogue record.]
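Description:
HIP2 is a yeast expression plasmid built on the pACT2 backbone, a commercial yeast two-hybrid "prey" vector of about 8.1 kb. It carries human Huntingtin Interacting Protein 2, also known as UBE2K or E2-25K, a ubiquitin-conjugating (E2) enzyme. The insert is recorded as roughly 400 bp and was introduced by restriction enzyme cloning. An HA epitope tag supplied by the backbone sits at the N terminus of the insert, and the listed sequencing primer anneals in the GAL4 activation domain. This fits the standard pACT2 design, in which the cloned open reading frame is expressed as a GAL4 activation domain–HA fusion. The HA tag allows the fusion protein to be detected by immunoblotting.

In bacteria the plasmid is selected with ampicillin; its copy number is listed as unknown. The record does not state the yeast promoter, the yeast replication origin or the yeast selection marker, and no feature table is provided, so these elements can only be inferred from general knowledge of the pACT2 vector rather than confirmed here. Whether the 400 bp insert represents the full coding sequence or only part of it is also not specified.

The associated publication concerns how interactions between E2 enzymes and the BRCA1 RING domain determine whether mono-ubiquitin or specific polyubiquitin chain linkages are made. The construct therefore most plausibly serves as an activation-domain prey in yeast two-hybrid assays that test UBE2K for binding to RING-type E3 ligase baits such as BRCA1, although the record does not describe the assay explicitly.
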