Addgene plasmid #31436: HIP2
Depositing lab: Rachel Klevit. Depositing organization: University of Washington. Publication: E2-BRCA1 RING interactions dictate synthesis of mono- or specific polyubiquitin chain linkages. Christensen DE, Brzovic PS, Klevit RE. Nat Struct Mol Biol. 2007 Oct . 14(10):941-8. 10.1038/nsmb1295 PubMed 17873885.
Backbone
  Vector backbone: pACT2
  Backbone manufacturer: Clonetech
  Backbone size w/o insert (bp): 8100
  Vector type: Yeast Expression
Growth in bacteria
  Bacterial resistance: Ampicillin, 100 μg/mL
  Growth temperature: 37°C
  Growth strain: DH5alpha
  Copy number: Unknown
Gene/Insert
  Gene/Insert name: Huntingtin Interacting protein 2 (alt name: Ube2K)
  Species: H. sapiens (human)
  Insert size (bp): 400
  Entrez Gene: UBE2K (a.k.a. E2-25K, HIP2, HYPG, LIG, UBC1)
  Tag / fusion protein: HA (N terminal on backbone)
  Cloning method: Restriction Enzyme
  Sequencing primers: 5′ GAL4 AD
Terms and licenses: Academic/Nonprofit Terms; Industry Terms: Not Available to Industry
How to cite: HIP2 was a gift from Rachel Klevit (Addgene plasmid # 31436 ; http://n2t.net/addgene:31436 ; RRID:Addgene_31436)
